>Addgene plasmid #65175 | pYTK068 | depositor full sequence | sequence record 110228 | Full Sequence
TCGGTCTCAGCTGGATGTGAGACGATAAATCGCAGCCAAGTGAGTGAATAGATGACGCACCACGGTCAGA
CACGGCCACATCGTATCTCACAGGAGCAAGCGCGATAGGAGCACTCACACATAGTACGGTGATCCGCTGA
CTCCTTTGCCCAAATAAGACGTGAGCCACTAGTGCACTGCAGTACATGAGACCAGACCAATAAAAAACGC
CCGGCGGCAACCGAGCGTTCTGAACAAATCCAGATGGAGTTCTGAGGTCATTACTGGATCTATCAACAGG
AGTCCAAGCGAGCTCGATATCAAATTACGCCCCGCCCTGCCACTCATCGCAGTACTGTTGTAATTCATTA
AGCATTCTGCCGACATGGAAGCCATCACAAACGGCATGATGAACCTGAATCGCCAGCGGCATCAGCACCT
TGTCGCCTTGCGTATAATATTTGCCCATGGTGAAAACGGGGGCGAAGAAGTTGTCCATATTGGCCACGTT
TAAATCAAAACTGGTGAAACTCACCCAGGGATTGGCTGAAACGAAAAACATATTCTCAATAAACCCTTTA
GGGAAATAGGCCAGGTTTTCACCGTAACACGCCACATCTTGCGAATATATGTGTAGAAACTGCCGGAAAT
CGTCGTGGTATTCACTCCAGAGCGATGAAAACGTTTCAGTTTGCTCATGGAAAACGGTGTAACAAGGGTG
AACACTATCCCATATCACCAGCTCACCGTCTTTCATTGCCATACGAAATTCCGGATGAGCATTCATCAGG
CGGGCAAGAATGTGAATAAAGGCCGGATAAAACTTGTGCTTATTTTTCTTTACGGTCTTTAAAAAGGCCG
TAATATCCAGCTGAACGGTCTGGTTATAGGTACATTGAGCAACTGACTGAAATGCCTCAAAATGTTCTTT
ACGATGCCATTGGGATATATCAACGGTGGTATATCCAGTGATTTTTTTCTCCATTTTAGCTTCCTTAGCT
CCTGAAAATCTCGATAACTCAAAAAATACGCCCGGTAGTGATCTTATTTCATTATGGTGAAAGTTGGAAC
CTCTTACGTGCCCGATCAATCATGACCAAAATCCCTTAACGTGAGTTTTCGTTCCACTGAGCGTCAGACC
CCGTAGAAAAGATCAAAGGATCTTCTTGAGATCCTTTTTTTCTGCGCGTAATCTGCTGCTTGCAAACAAA
AAAACCACCGCTACCAGCGGTGGTTTGTTTGCCGGATCAAGAGCTACCAACTCTTTTTCCGAAGGTAACT
GGCTTCAGCAGAGCGCAGATACCAAATACTGTTCTTCTAGTGTAGCCGTAGTTAGGCCACCACTTCAAGA
ACTCTGTAGCACCGCCTACATACCTCGCTCTGCTAATCCTGTTACCAGTGGCTGCTGCCAGTGGCGATAA
GTCGTGTCTTACCGGGTTGGACTCAAGACGATAGTTACCGGATAAGGCGCAGCGGTCGGGCTGAACGGGG
GGTTCGTGCACACAGCCCAGCTTGGAGCGAACGACCTACACCGAACTGAGATACCTACAGCGTGAGCTAT
GAGAAAGCGCCACGCTTCCCGAAGGGAGAAAGGCGGACAGGTATCCGGTAAGCGGCAGGGTCGGAACAGG
AGAGCGCACGAGGGAGCTTCCAGGGGGAAACGCCTGGTATCTTTATAGTCCTGTCGGGTTTCGCCACCTC
TGACTTGAGCGTCGATTTTTGTGATGCTCGTCAGGGGGGCGGAGCCTATGGAAAAACGCCAGCAACGCGG
CCTTTTTACGGTTCCTGGCCTTTTGCTGGCCTTTTGCTCACATGTTCTTTCCTGCGTTATCCCCTGATTC
TGTGGATAACCGTAG
Features (pLannotate 1.2.2; 4 found; start..end, strand, type, name):
    200..234     -  terminator     lambda t0 terminator: minimal transcription terminator from phage lambda (Scholtissek and Grosse, 1987)
    308..964     -  CDS            cat: CAT_ECOLX - Experimental evidence at protein level: Swiss-Prot protein existence level 1. This enzyme is an effector of chloramphenicol resistance in bacteria. From Escherichia coli. This protein is used as a marker in many commonly used cloning vectors, such as pACYC184.
    965..1062    -  promoter       cat promoter: promoter of the E. coli cat gene encoding chloramphenicol acetyltransferase
   1146..1734    +  rep_origin     ori: high-copy-number ColE1/pMB1/pBR322/pUC origin of replication
