[The description below was written by a language model from this plasmid's Addgene catalogue record and pLannotate feature annotations shown in this document.]
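Description:
pYTK068 is a small (about 1.8 kb) part-storage plasmid from a modular yeast toolkit (YTK) for multipart Golden Gate-style assembly. It is built on the pYTK001 part entry backbone and is catalogued as a bacterial vector, although its role is to hold a reusable DNA part rather than to express a protein. It is propagated in E. coli at high copy from a ColE1/pMB1/pUC-type origin. Selection is with chloramphenicol, through a cat (chloramphenicol acetyltransferase) gene driven by its native cat promoter and followed by a minimal phage lambda t0 terminator. These four elements are the only features annotated in the sequence record, and they make up most of the plasmid.

The payload is ConR2, a short synthetic sequence classified as a Type 5 part, which in this toolkit denotes a 3' assembly connector. The automated annotation does not mark the insert, so it presumably lies in the unannotated region outside the resistance cassette and origin. The record gives no details of its internal composition. ConR2 was cloned into the entry vector through BsmBI sites that were destroyed in the process, as is typical of Type IIS cloning, where the recognition sites are lost from the product.

In use, the plasmid donates ConR2 to hierarchical assemblies. A Type 5 connector sits at the 3' end of an assembled transcriptional unit, where it pairs with a 5' connector to set how individual cassettes are subsequently joined, in order, into multigene constructs for yeast. The record refers to the toolkit's supplementary documentation for further details.
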