Addgene plasmid #65175: pYTK068
Purpose: Encodes ConR2 as a Type 5 part to be used in the Dueber YTK system
Depositing lab: John Dueber. Depositing organization: University of California, Berkeley. Publication: A Highly Characterized Yeast Toolkit for Modular, Multipart Assembly. Lee ME, DeLoache WC, Cervantes B, Dueber JE. ACS Synth Biol. 2015 Apr 14. 10.1021/sb500366v PubMed 25871405.
Backbone
  Vector backbone: pYTK001
  Vector type: Bacterial Expression
Growth in bacteria
  Bacterial resistance: Chloramphenicol, 25 μg/mL
  Growth temperature: 37°C
  Growth strain: DH10B
  Copy number: High Copy
Gene/Insert
  Gene/Insert name: ConR2
  Species: Synthetic
  Cloning method: Restriction Enzyme; 5′ cloning site BsmBI (destroyed during cloning); 3′ cloning site BsmBI (destroyed during cloning)
Terms and licenses: Academic/Nonprofit Terms; Industry Terms: Not Available to Industry
Depositor comments: Type 5 parts are 3' assembly connectors in the Duebery YTK. For more information, please visit the supplemental information in PMID:25871405.
How to cite: pYTK068 was a gift from John Dueber (Addgene plasmid # 65175 ; http://n2t.net/addgene:65175 ; RRID:Addgene_65175)
