>Addgene plasmid #65175 | pYTK068 | addgene partial sequence | sequence record 112740 | CAT-F 5'-GTTTGTGATGGCTTCCATGTC-3'
TGAGTGGCAGGGCGGGGCGTAATTTGATATCGAGCTCGCTTGGACTCCTGTTGATAGATCCAGTAATGAC
CTCAGAACTCCATCTGGATTTGTTCAGAACGCTCGGTTGCCGCCGGGCGTTTTTTATTGGTCTGGTCTCA
TGTACTGCAGTGCACTAGTGGCTCACGTCTTATTTGGGCAAAGGAGTCAGCGGATCACCGTACTATGTGT
GAGTGCTCCTATCGCGCTTGCTCCTGTGAGATACGATGTGGCCGTGTCTGACCGTGGTGCGTCATCTATT
CACTCACTTGGCTGCGATTTATCGTCTCACATCCAGCTGAGACCGACTACGGTTATCCACAGAATCAGGG
GATAACGCAGGAAAGAACATGTGAGCAAAAGGCCAGCAAAAGGCCAGGAACCGTAAAAAGGCCGCGTTGC
TGGCGTTTTTCCATAGGCTCCGCCCCCCTGACGAGCATCACAAAAATCGACGCTCAAGTCAGAGGTGGCG
AAACCCGACAGGACTATAAAGATACCAGGCGTTTCCCCCTGGAAGCTCCCTCGTGCGCTCTCCTGTTCCG
ACCCTGCCGCTTACCGGATACCTGTCCGCCTTTCTCCCTTCGGGAAGCGTGGCGCTTTCTCATAGCTCAC
GCTGTAGGTATCTCAGTTCGGTGTAGGTCGTTCGCTCCAAGCTGGGCTGTGTGCACGAACCCCCCGTTCA
GCCCGACCGCTGCGCCTTATCCGGTAACTATCGTCTTGAGTCCAACCCGGTAAGACACGACTTATCGCCA
CTGGCAGCAGCCACTGGTAACAGGATTAGCAGAGCGAGGTATGTAGGCGGTGCTACAGAGTTCTTGAAGT
GGTGGCCTAACTACGGCTACACTAGAAGAACAGTATTTGGT
