>Addgene plasmid #65175 | pYTK068 | addgene partial sequence | sequence record 218301 | pRS414-R 5'-CACCTCTGACTTGAGCGTCG-3'
GCCAGCAACGCGGCCTTTTTACGGTTCCTGGCCTTTTGCTGGCCTTTTGCTCACATGTTCTTTCCTGCGT
TATCCCCTGATTCTGTGGATAACCGTAGTCGGTCTCAGCTGGATGTGAGACGATAAATCGCAGCCAAGTG
AGTGAATAGATGACGCACCACGGTCAGACACGGCCACATCGTATCTCACAGGAGCAAGCGCGATAGGAGC
ACTCACACATAGTACGGTGATCCGCTGACTCCTTTGCCCAAATAAGACGTGAGCCACTAGTGCACTGCAG
TACATGAGACCAGACCAATAAAAAACGCCCGGCGGCAACCGAGCGTTCTGAACAAATCCAGATGGAGTTC
TGAGGTCATTACTGGATCTATCAACAGGAGTCCAAGCGAGCTCGATATCAAATTACGCCCCGCCCTGCCA
CTCATCGCAGTACTGTTGTAATTCATTAAGCATTCTGCCGACATGGAAGCCATCACAAACGGCATGATGA
ACCTGAATCGCCAGCGGCATCAGCACCTTGTCGCCTTGCGTATAATATTTGCCCATGGTGAAAACGGGGG
CGAAGAAGTTGTCCATATTGGCCACGTTTAAATCAAAACTGGTGAAACTCACCCAGGGATTGGCTGAAAC
GAAAAACATATTCTCAATAAACCCTTTAGGGAAATAGGCCAGGTTTTCACCGTAACACGCCACATCTTGC
GAATATATGTGTAGAAACTGCCGGAAATCGTCGTGGTATTCACTCCAGAGCGATGAAAACGTTTCAGTTT
GCTCATGGAAAACGGTGTAACAAGGGTGAACACTATCCCATATCACCAGCTCACCGTCTTTCATTGCCAT
ACGAAATTCCGGATGAGCATTCATCAGG
